Addgene plasmid #25351: WDR92
Purpose: Baculovirus expression for structure determination; may not be full ORF
Depositing lab: Cheryl Arrowsmith. Depositing organization: University of Toronto.
Backbone
  Vector backbone: pFBOH-LIC
  Backbone manufacturer: SGC
  Backbone size w/o insert (bp): 6770
  Vector type: Baculovirus expression
Growth in bacteria
  Bacterial resistance: Ampicillin, 100 μg/mL
  Growth temperature: 37°C
  Growth strain: DH5alpha
  Copy number: High Copy
Gene/Insert
  Gene/Insert name: LOC116143_BV1 (alt names: PDB: 3I2N; WD repeat-containing protein 92)
  Species: H. sapiens (human)
  Insert size (bp): 1071
  Entrez Gene: WDR92
  Promoter: polyhedrin
  Tag / fusion protein: His (N terminal on insert)
  Cloning method: Ligation Independent Cloning
  Sequencing primers: 5′ pFBOH-Fwd; 3′ pFBOH-Rev
Terms and licenses: Academic/Nonprofit Terms; Industry Terms
Depositor comments: PDB: 3I2N. http://www.thesgc.org/structures/3I2N/
How to cite: WDR92 was a gift from Cheryl Arrowsmith (Addgene plasmid # 25351 ; http://n2t.net/addgene:25351 ; RRID:Addgene_25351)
