[The description below was written by a language model from this plasmid's Addgene catalogue record.]
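Description:
WDR92 is a baculovirus expression plasmid built on the pFBOH-LIC backbone (about 6.8 kb without insert), a vector from a structural genomics group designed for ligation-independent cloning. It is maintained in E. coli as a high-copy plasmid under ampicillin selection. The record gives no feature table, so the origin of replication and any transposition or recombination elements used to move the cassette into a baculoviral genome are not described and cannot be confirmed here.

The insert is a 1071 bp human coding fragment for WD repeat-containing protein 92 (WDR92, listed under the clone name LOC116143_BV1), introduced by ligation-independent cloning. Expression is driven by the polyhedrin promoter, a very strong, very late baculoviral promoter that gives high-level protein production in infected insect cells. The protein carries an N-terminal His tag, which allows purification by immobilised metal affinity chromatography. The record does not state whether a protease cleavage site separates the tag from the protein.

The stated purpose is production of recombinant protein in the baculovirus system for structure determination, and the depositor links the construct to a deposited crystal structure of WDR92. As is common for structural biology constructs, the boundaries may have been chosen to favour a well-behaved, crystallisable domain. The record explicitly cautions that the insert may not represent the full open reading frame, so it should not be assumed to encode the complete native protein for functional studies.
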