>Addgene plasmid #25351 | WDR92 | depositor partial sequence | sequence record 11825 | Author sequence
ATGTCGGCCTTCGAGAAGCCTCAGATCATCGCCCATATCCAGAAGGGCTTCAACTACACGGTGTTTGACT
GTAAGTGGGTGCCCTGCAGCGCCAAATTTGTGACCATGGGCAACTTCGCACGGGGCACCGGCGTCATTCA
GCTGTACGAGATCCAGCACGGGGACCTGAAGCTGCTTCGGGAGATTGAAAAGGCCAAACCTATTAAATGT
GGAACATTTGGTGCAACATCTTTACAGCAGAGATATTTAGCTACTGGAGATTTTGGTGGAAACCTTCATA
TATGGAATTTAGAAGCTCCAGAGATGCCAGTATATTCTGTAAAGGGCCATAAAGAAATTATAAATGCCAT
AGATGGCATAGGTGGACTAGGAATTGGAGAAGGAGCACCTGAAATTGTGACTGGCAGCCGAGATGGAACT
GTGAAGGTGTGGGACCCAAGGCAAAAAGATGATCCTGTTGCTAATATGGAACCTGTACAAGGAGAAAACA
AGAGAGACTGTTGGACTGTGGCATTTGGCAATGCTTATAATCAAGAAGAACGTGTTGTTTGTGCTGGCTA
TGACAATGGGGATATCAAACTATTTGATCTCAGAAATATGGCATTACGGTGGGAGACAAACATCAAAAAT
GGGGTGTGTAGCTTGGAGTTTGACAGAAAAGACATAAGTATGAATAAGTTAGTAGCCACATCTCTGGAAG
GAAAGTTCCATGTTTTTGACATGAGAACACAGCATCCAACCAAAGGTTTTGCCTCTGTTTCAGAAAAGGC
TCATAAATCTACTGTGTGGCAGGTCCGACACCTGCCGCAGAACAGGGAGCTCTTTCTGACAGCTGGAGGC
GCCGGCGGCCTTCACCTCTGGAAGTATGAATACCCTATTCAGCGGTCAAAGAAAGATTCTGAGGGAATAG
AAATGGGAGTCGCAGGTTCTGTAAGCCTTCTGCAGAATGTTACGTTGTCCACCCAGCCCATTTCAAGTTT
GGATTGGAGTCCAGATAAAAGGGGTCTCTGCGTCTGTAGTTCATTTGACCAAACGGTGAGAGTACTGATC
GTTACAAAGCTCAATAAAATT
