>Addgene plasmid #25351 | WDR92 | addgene partial sequence | sequence record 31436 | 25351 with Polyhedrin-F
GTTTCGTACAGTTTTGTATAAAAAACCTATAAATATTCCGGATTATTCATACCGTCCCACCATCGGGCGC
GGATCTCGGTCCGAAAACCATGGGCAGCAGCCATCATCATCATCATCACAGCAGCGGCCTGGTTCCGCGT
GGTAGTATGTCGGCCTTCGAGAAGCCTCAGATCATCGCCCATATCCAGAAGGGCTTCAACTACACGGTGT
TTGACTGTAAGTGGGTGCCCTGCAGCGCCAAATTTGTGACCATGGGCAACTTCGCACGGGGCACCGGCGT
CATTCAGCTGTACGAGATCCAGCACGGGGACCTGAAGCTGCTTCGGGAGATTGAAAAGGCCAAACCTATT
AAATGTGGAACATTTGGTGCAACATCTTTACAGCAGAGATATTTAGCTACTGGAGATTTTGGTGGAAACC
TTCATATATGGAATTTAGAAGCTCCAGAGATGCCAGTATATTCTGTAAAGGGCCATAAAGAAATTATAAA
TGCCATAGATGGCATAGGTGGACTAGGAATTGGAGAAGGAGCACCTGAAATTGTGACTGGCAGCCGAGAT
GGAACTGTGAAGGTGTGGGACCCAAGGCAAAAAGATGATCCTGTTGCTAATATGGAACCTGTACAAGGAG
AAAACAAGAGAGACTGTTGGACTGTGGCATTTGGCAATGCTTATAATCAAGAAGAACGTGTTGTTTGTGC
TGGCTATGACAATGGGGATATCAAACTATTTGATCTCAGAAATATGGCATTACGGTGGGAGACAAACATC
AAAAATGGGGTGTGTAGCTTGGAGTTTGACAGAAAAGACATAAGTATGAATAAGTTAGTAGCCACATCTC
TGGAAGGAAAGTTCCATGTTTTTGACATGAGAACACAGCATCCAACCAAAGGTTTTGCCTCTGTTTCAGA
AAAGGCTCAT
